>Addgene plasmid #79229 | pAB061i2 | depositor full sequence | sequence record 148350 | Full Sequence
TGAGATCCTTTTTTTCTGCGCGTAATCTGCTGCTTGCAAACAAAAAAACCACCGCTACCAGCGGTGGTTT
GTTTGCCGGATCAAGAGCTACCACCTCTTTTTCCGAAGGTAACTGGCTTCAGCAGAGCGCAGATACCAAA
TACTGTCCTTCTAGTGTAGCCGTAGTTAGGCCACCACTTCAAGAACTCTGTAGCACCGCCTACATACCTC
GCTCTGCTAATCCTGTTACCAGTGGCTGCTGCCAGTGGCGATAAGTCGTGTCTTACCGGGTTGGACTCAA
GACGATAGTTACCGGATAAGGCGCAGCGGTCGGGCTGAACGGGGGGTTCGTGCACACAGCCCAGCTTGGA
GCGAACGACCTACACCGAACTGAGATACCTACAGCGTGAGCTATGAGAAAGCGCCACGCTTCCCGAAGGG
AGAAAGGCGGACAGGTATCCGGTAAGCGGCAGGGTCGGAACAGGAGAGCGCACGAGGGAGCTTCCAGGGG
GAAACGCCTGGTATCTTTATAGTCCTGTCGGGTTTCGCCACCTCTGACTTGAGCGTCGATTTTTGTGATG
CTCGTCAGGGGGGCGGAGCCTATGGAAAAACGCCAGCAACGCGGCCTTTTTACGGTTCCTGGCCTTTTGC
TGGCCTTTTGCTCACATGTTCTTTCCTGCGTTATCCCCTGATTCTGTGGATAACCGTATTACCGCCTTTG
AGTGAGCTGATACCGCTCGCCGCAGCCGAACGACCGAGCGCAGCGAGTCAGTGAGCGAGGAAGCGGAAGA
GCGCCTGATGCGGTATTTTCTCCTTACGCATCTGTGCGGTATTTCACACCGCATATGGTGCACTCTCAGT
ACAATCTGCTCTGATGCCGCATAGTTAAGCCAGTATACACTCCGCTATCGCTACGTGACTGGGTCATGGC
TGCGCCCCGACACCCGCCAACACCCGCTGACGCGCCCTGACGGGCTTGTCTGCTCCCGGCATCCGCTTAC
AGACAAGCTGTGACCGTCTCCGGGAGCTGCATGTGTCAGAGGTTTTCACCGTCATCACCGAAACGCGCGA
GGCAGCTGCGGTAAAGCTCATCAGCGTGGTCGTGAAGCGATTCACAGATGTCTGCCTGTTCATCCGCGTC
CAGCTCGTTGAGTTTCTCCAGAAGCGTTAATGTCTGGCTTCTGATAAAGCGGGCCATGTTAAGGGCGGTT
TTTTCCTGTTTGGTCACTGATGCCTCCGTGTAAGGGGGATTTCTGTTCATGGGGGTAATGATACCGATGA
AACGAGAGAGGATGCTCACGATACGGGTTACTGATGATGAACAAGAGGACATCCGGTCAAATAAAACGAA
AGGCTCAGTCGAAAGACTGGGCCTTTCGTTTTGCTGAGGATTCTAGAGCACAGCTAACACCACGTCGTCC
CTATCTGCTGCCCTAGGTCTATGAGTGGTTGCTGGATAACTTTACGGGCATGCATAAGGCTCGGTATCTA
TATTCAGGGAGACCACAACGGTTTCCCTCTACAAATAATTTTGTTTAACTTTTACTAGAGTAAGGAGGAA
AAAAAA
[273 nt withheld, positions 1547-1819]
GCGGCCGCGGAACAAAAGCTTATTTCTGAAGAGGACTTGGGCAGCTCTGTGAGTAGCGTTCCGACCAAAC
TGGAAGTGGTTGCAGCAACCCCGACGAGCCTGCTGATTTCTTGGGATGCCCCGATGTCTAGTAGCTCTGT
GTATTACTATCGTATCACCTACGGTGAAACGGGCGGTAACAGCCCGGTGCAGGAATTTACGGTTCCGTAT
AGTAGCTCTACCGCGACGATTAGTGGCCTGAGCCCGGGTGTGGATTACACCATCACGGTTTATGCATGGG
GCGAAGATAGCGCGGGTGCGATGTTCATGTATTCTCCGATTAGTATCAATTACCGCACCTGCTAACTTAA
TTAACGGCACTCCTCAGCAAATATAATGACCCTCTTGATAACCCAAGAGGGCATTTTTTAATGCCCATGG
CGTTTATTTGCCGACTACCTTGGTGATCTCGCCTTTCACGTAGTGGACAAATTCTTCCAACTGATCTGCG
CGCGAGGCCAAGCGATCTTCTTCTTGTCCAAGATAAGCCTGTCTAGCTTCAAGTATGACGGGCTGATACT
GGGCCGGCAGGCGCTCCATTGCCCAGTCGGCAGCGACATCCTTCGGCGCGATTTTGCCGGTTACTGCGCT
GTACCAAATGCGGGACAACGTAAGCACTACATTTCGCTCATCGCCAGCCCAGTCGGGCGGCGAGTTCCAT
AGCGTTAAGGTTTCATTTAGCGCCTCAAATAGATCCTGTTCAGGAACCGGATCAAAGAGTTCCTCCGCCG
CTGGACCTACCAAGGCAACGCTATGTTCTCTTGCTTTTGTCAGCAAGATAGCCAGATCAATGTCGATCGT
GGCTGGCTCGAAGATACCTGCAAGAATGTCATTGCGCTGCCATTCTCCAAATTGCAGTTCGCGCTTAGCT
GGATAACGCCACGGAATGATGTCGTCGTGCACAACAATGGTGACTTCTACAGCGCGGAGAATCTCGCTCT
CTCCAGGGGAAGCCGAAGTTTCCAAAAGGTCGTTGATCAAAGCTCGCCGCGTTGTTTCATCAAGCCTTAC
GGTCACCGTAACCAGCAAATCAATATCACTGTGTGGCTTCAGGCCGCCATCCACTGCGGAGCCGTACAAA
TGTACGGCCAGCAACGTCGGTTCGAGATGGCGCTCGATGACGCCAACTACCTCTGATAGTTGAGTCGATA
CTTCGGCGATCACCGCTTCCCTCATACTCTTCCTTTTTCAATATTATTGAAGCATTTATCAGGGTTATTG
TCTCATGAGCGGATACATATTTGAATGTATTTAGAAAAATATTAATTGCGTTGCGCTCACTGCCCGCTTT
CCAGTCGGGAAACCTGTCGTGCCAGCTGCATTAATGAATCGGCCAACGCGCGGGGAGAGGCGGTTTGCGT
ATTGGGCGCCAGGGTGGTTTTTCTTTTCACCAGTGAGACGGGCAACAGCTGATTGCCCTTCACCGCCTGG
CCCTGAGAGAGTTGCAGCAAGCGGTCCACGCTGGTTTGCCCCAGCAGGCGAAAATCCTGTTTGATGGTGG
TTAATGGCGGGATATAACATGAGCTGTCTTCGGTATCGTCGTATCCCACTACCGAGATATCCGCACCAAC
GCGCAGCCCGGACTCGGTAATGGCGCGCATTGCGCCCAGCGCCATCTGATCGTTGGCAACCAGCATCGCA
GTGGGAACGATGCCCTCATTCAGCATTTGCATGGTTTGTTGAAAACCGGACATGGCACTCCAGTCGCCTT
CCCGTTCCGCTATCGGCTGAATTTGATTGCGAGTGAGATATTTATGCCAGCCAGCCAGACGCAGACGCGC
CGAGACAGAACTTAATGGGCCCGCTAACAGTGCGATTTGCTGGTGACCCAATGCGACCAGATGCTCCACG
CCCAGTCGCGTACCGTCTTCATGGGAGAAAATAATACTGTTGATGGGTGTCTGGTCAGAGACATCAAGAA
ATAACGCCGGAACATTAGTGCAGGCAGCTTCCACAGCAATGGCATCCTGGTCATCCAGCGGATAGTTAAT
GATCAGCCCACTGACGCGTTGCGCGAGAAGATTGTGCACCGCCGCTTTACAGGCTTCGACGCCGCTTCGT
TCTACCATCGACACCACCACGCTGGCACCCAGTTGATCGGCGCGAGATTTAATCGCCGCGACAATTTGCG
ACGGCGCGTGCAGGGCCAGACTGGAGGTGGCAACGCCAATCAGCAACGACTGTTTGCCCGCCAGTTGTTG
TGCCACGCGGTTGGGAATGTAATTCAGCTCCGCCATCGCCGCTTCCACTTTTTCCCGCGTTTTCGCAGAA
ACGTGGCTGGCCTGGTTCACCACGCGGGAAACGGTCTGATAAGAGACACCGGCATACTCTGCGACATCGT
ATAACGTTACTGGTTTCACATTCACCACCCTGAATTGACTCTCTTCCGGGCGCTATCATGCCATACCGCG
AAAGGTTTTGCACCATAGGCCAAATAGGCCGT
Features (pLannotate 1.2.2; 12 found; start..end, strand, type, name):
    774..914     -  misc_feature   bom: basis of mobility region from pBR322
   1016..1207    -  CDS            rop: Rop protein, which maintains plasmids at low copy number; rop
   1248..1304    +  CDS            mbeC (fragment): MBEC_ECOLX - Experimental evidence at protein level: Swiss-Prot protein existence level 1. Required for efficient mobilization of ColE1 plasmid and is thus essential to promote the specific transfer of the plasmid during conjugation. Probably functions by inducing DNA bending, helping the MbeA relaxase to melt the DNA around the nic site and cleave the phosphodiester bond. Binds specifically double-stranded DNA (dsDNA) containing the ColE1 oriT but does not recognize the inverted repeat (IR). From Escherichia coli.
   1318..1362    +  terminator     rrnB T1 terminator: transcription terminator T1 from the E. coli rrnB gene
   1547..1819    +  CDS            rpoZ (sequence withheld): RPOZ_ECO24 - Experimental evidence at protein level: Swiss-Prot protein existence level 1. Promotes RNA polymerase assembly. Latches the N- and C- terminal regions of the beta' subunit thereby facilitating its interaction with the beta and alpha subunits. From Escherichia coli O139:H28 (strain E24377A / ETEC).
   1832..1858    +  CDS            Myc (fragment): Myc (human c-Myc proto-oncogene) epitope tag
   1862..2158    +  CDS            FINC_PLEWA (fragment): Experimental evidence at transcript level: Swiss-Prot protein existence level 2. Fibronectins bind cell surfaces and various compounds including collagen, fibrin, heparin, DNA, and actin. Fibronectins are involved in cell adhesion, cell motility, opsonization, wound healing, and maintenance of cell shape. May be involved in osteoblast compaction (By similarity). From Pleurodeles waltl (Iberian ribbed newt).
   2243..3034    -  CDS            SmR: aminoglycoside adenylyltransferase (Murphy, 1985); aadA; confers resistance to spectinomycin and streptomycin
   3035..3106    -  promoter       AmpR promoter: bla
   3136..4218    -  CDS            lacI: lac repressor; lacI; The lac repressor binds to the lac operator to inhibit transcription in E. coli. This inhibition can be relieved by adding lactose or isopropyl-β-D-thiogalactopyranoside (IPTG).
   4219..4285    -  promoter       lacIq promoter (fragment): lacI (mutant); In the lacIq allele, a single base change in the promoter boosts expression of the lacI gene about 10-fold.
   4301..588     +  rep_origin     ori (across the origin): high-copy-number ColE1/pMB1/pBR322/pUC origin of replication
