[The description below was written by a language model from this plasmid's Addgene catalogue record and pLannotate feature annotations shown in this document.]
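Description:
pAB061i2 is a 4.3 kb bacterial expression plasmid built on a ColE1-type backbone for use in E. coli. It was deposited as part of a toolkit for directed evolution of protein-protein interactions. It replicates from a ColE1/pMB1-family origin and is catalogued as high copy, although the annotated sequence also retains the rop gene, the bom mobilisation region and a small mbeC fragment from the parental ColE1/pBR322 lineage. Selection is by spectinomycin, through an aadA (SmR) aminoglycoside adenylyltransferase gene driven by the bla (AmpR) promoter.

The main payload is a fusion of rpoZ, which encodes the omega subunit of E. coli RNA polymerase, to HA4 carrying a Y87A substitution. According to the record it is expressed from the Ppro1 promoter, which the automated annotation did not detect. In the feature table, rpoZ is followed by a short region matching a Myc epitope fragment and then a roughly 300 bp fibronectin-like coding segment. This segment is consistent with HA4 being a fibronectin type III-derived binding domain (monobody). An rrnB T1 terminator lies upstream of the cassette, insulating it from read-through transcription. A second, oppositely oriented cassette expresses the lac repressor from the strengthened lacIq promoter, supplying repressor for any lac operator-controlled elements in the system.

Tethering a binding protein to rpoZ is the typical arrangement for a bacterial two-hybrid system. In such a system, interaction with a DNA-bound partner recruits RNA polymerase to a reporter or selection gene. The record does not state the role of the Y87A mutant. A point-mutated binder of this kind would plausibly serve as a weakened or non-binding variant, either as a control or as a starting point for evolution.
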