Addgene plasmid #79229: pAB061i2
Purpose: Directed Evolution of Protein-Protein Interactions
Depositing lab: David Liu. Depositing organization: Harvard University. Publication: Continuous evolution of Bacillus thuringiensis toxins overcomes insect resistance. Badran AH, Guzov VM, Huai Q, Kemp MM, Vishwanath P, Kain W, Nance AM, Evdokimov A, Moshiri F, Turner KH, Wang P, Malvar T, Liu DR. Nature. 2016 May 5;533(7601):58-63. doi: 10.1038/nature17938. Epub 2016 Apr 27. PubMed 27120167.
Backbone
  Vector backbone: ColEI
  Backbone manufacturer: David Liu Lab
  Backbone size w/o insert (bp): 2992
  Vector type: Bacterial Expression
Growth in bacteria
  Bacterial resistance: Spectinomycin, 50 μg/mL
  Growth temperature: 37°C
  Growth strain: NEB Turbo
  Copy number: High Copy
Gene/Insert
  Gene/Insert name: Ppro1 rpoZ-HA4 (Y87A); PlacIq lacI
  Species: Synthetic
  Promoter: Ppro1; PlacIq
  Cloning method: Ligation Independent Cloning
  Sequencing primers: 5′ n/a; 3′ n/a
Terms and licenses: Academic/Nonprofit Terms; Industry Terms: Not Available to Industry
How to cite: pAB061i2 was a gift from David Liu (Addgene plasmid # 79229 ; http://n2t.net/addgene:79229 ; RRID:Addgene_79229)
