>Addgene plasmid #79229 | pAB061i2 | addgene partial sequence | sequence record 151326 | pGEX3 5'-CCGGGAGCTGCATGTGTCAGAGG-3'
ACGCGCGAGGCAGCTGCGGTAAAGCTCATCAGCGTGGTCGTGAAGCGATTCACAGATGTCTGCCTGTTCA
TCCGCGTCCAGCTCGTTGAGTTTCTCCAGAAGCGTTAATGTCTGGCTTCTGATAAAGCGGGCCATGTTAA
GGGCGGTTTTTTCCTGTTTGGTCACTGATGCCTCCGTGTAAGGGGGATTTCTGTTCATGGGGGTAATGAT
ACCGATGAAACGAGAGAGGATGCTCACGATACGGGTTACTGATGATGAACAAGAGGACATCCGGTCAAAT
AAAACGAAAGGCTCAGTCGAAAGACTGGGCCTTTCGTTTTGCTGAGGATTCTAGAGCACAGCTAACACCA
CGTCGTCCCTATCTGCTGCCCTAGGTCTATGAGTGGTTGCTGGATAACTTTACGGGCATGCATAAGGCTC
GGTATCTATATTCAGGGAGACCACAACGGTTTCCCTCTACAAATAATTTTGTTTAACTTTTACTAGAGTA
AGGAGGAAAAAAAA
[273 nt withheld, positions 505-777]
GCGGCCGCGGAACAA
