>Addgene plasmid #79229 | pAB061i2 | addgene partial sequence | sequence record 151327 | Spect-F 5'-cagcccgtcatacttgaagc-3'
GAGAGATCGCTTGGCCTCGCGCGCAGATCAGTTGGAAGAATTTGTCCACTACGTGAAAGGCGAGATCACC
AAGGTAGTCGGCAAATAAACGCCATGGGCATTAAAAAATGCCCTCTTGGGTTATCAAGAGGGTCATTATA
TTTGCTGAGGAGTGCCGTTAATTAAGTTAGCAGGTGCGGTAATTGATACTAATCGGAGAATACATGAACA
TCGCACCCGCGCTATCTTCGCCCCATGCATAAACCGTGATGGTGTAATCCACACCCGGGCTCAGGCCACT
AATCGTCGCGGTAGAGCTACTATACGGAACCGTAAATTCCTGCACCGGGCTGTTACCGCCCGTTTCACCG
TAGGTGATACGATAGTAATACACAGAGCTACTAGACATCGGGGCATCCCAAGAAATCAGCAGGCTCGTCG
GGGTTGCTGCAACCACTTCCAGTTTGGTCGGAACGCTACTCACAGAGCTGCCCAAGTCCTCTTCAGAAAT
AAGCTTTTGTTCCGCGGCCGC
[270 nt withheld, positions 512-781]
